Addgene plasmid #81399: pDONR223_TP53_p.C275F
Purpose: Gateway Donor vector containing TP53 , part of the Target Accelerator Plasmid Collection.
Depositing lab: Jesse Boehm & William Hahn & David Root. Depositing organization: Broad Institute. Publication: Systematic Functional Interrogation of Rare Cancer Variants Identifies Oncogenic Alleles. Kim E, Ilic N, Shrestha Y, Zou L, Kamburov A, Zhu C, Yang X, Lubonja R, Tran N, Nguyen C, Lawrence MS, Piccioni F, Bagul M, Doench JG, Chouinard CR, Wu X, Hogstrom L, Natoli T, Tamayo P, Horn H, Corsello SM, Lage K, Root DE, Subramanian A, Golub TR, Getz G, Boehm JS, Hahn WC. Cancer Discov. 2016 Jul;6(7):714-26. doi: 10.1158/2159-8290.CD-16-0160. Epub 2016 May 4. PubMed 27147599.
Backbone
  Vector backbone: pDONR223
  Backbone manufacturer: Invitrogen
  Backbone size w/o insert (bp): 2790
  Vector type: Gateway Entry vector
Growth in bacteria
  Bacterial resistance: Spectinomycin, 50 μg/mL
  Growth temperature: 37°C
  Growth strain: DH5alpha
  Copy number: High Copy
Gene/Insert
  Gene/Insert name: TP53
  Species: H. sapiens (human)
  Mutation: P72R; C275F; P278A
  GenBank ID: NM_000546.5
  Entrez Gene: TP53 (a.k.a. BCC7, BMFS5, LFS1, P53, TRP53)
  Promoter: None
  Cloning method: Gateway Cloning
  Sequencing primers: 5′ M13pUC-fwd; 3′ M13-Rev
Terms and licenses: Academic/Nonprofit Terms; Industry Terms: Not Available to Industry
Depositor comments: Closed state: stop codon immediately follows insert
How to cite: pDONR223_TP53_p.C275F was a gift from Jesse Boehm & William Hahn & David Root (Addgene plasmid # 81399 ; http://n2t.net/addgene:81399 ; RRID:Addgene_81399)
