[The description below was written by a language model from this plasmid's Addgene catalogue record.]
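Description:
pDONR223_TP53_p.C275F is a Gateway entry clone built on the Invitrogen pDONR223 backbone (about 2.8 kb without insert) and carrying a variant open reading frame of human TP53, the gene encoding the p53 tumour suppressor. It is a high-copy plasmid maintained in standard E. coli cloning strains under spectinomycin selection. No feature table accompanies the record, so the origin of replication and the exact recombination sites are not itemised. As a Gateway entry vector made by Gateway cloning, the insert is expected to be flanked by attL-type sites that allow LR recombination into destination vectors. M13 forward and reverse primer sites on either side of the insert are listed for sequence verification.

The insert is referenced to the human TP53 transcript NM_000546.5. It carries the named C275F substitution, and the record also lists P72R and P278A. The record does not say whether those two additional changes were intended or incidental to the source template. There is no promoter in this plasmid, so the ORF is not expressed from it and the construct serves purely as a shuttle and archival clone. The ORF is in the "closed" configuration, meaning a stop codon immediately follows the coding sequence. After transfer to a destination vector it will therefore yield native C-terminal protein and cannot be read through into C-terminal tags, although N-terminal fusions remain possible.

The plasmid belongs to the Target Accelerator Plasmid Collection, a set of cancer-associated alleles assembled for systematic functional testing of rare tumour variants. Its typical use is to move the mutant TP53 ORF into expression vectors of choice for comparison with wild-type and other alleles.
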