>Addgene plasmid #81399 | pDONR223_TP53_p.C275F | depositor partial sequence | sequence record 154718 | Insert sequence
ATGGAGGAGCCGCAGTCAGATCCTAGCGTCGAGCCCCCTCTGAGTCAGGAAACATTTTCAGACCTATGGA
AACTACTTCCTGAAAACAACGTTCTGTCCCCCTTGCCGTCCCAAGCAATGGATGATTTGATGCTGTCCCC
GGACGATATTGAACAATGGTTCACTGAAGACCCAGGTCCAGATGAAGCTCCCAGAATGCCAGAGGCTGCT
CCCCGCGTGGCCCCTGCACCAGCAGCTCCTACACCGGCGGCCCCTGCACCAGCCCCCTCCTGGCCCCTGT
CATCTTCTGTCCCTTCCCAGAAAACCTACCAGGGCAGCTACGGTTTCCGTCTGGGCTTCTTGCATTCTGG
GACAGCCAAGTCTGTGACTTGCACGTACTCCCCTGCCCTCAACAAGATGTTTTGCCAACTGGCCAAGACC
TGCCCTGTGCAGCTGTGGGTTGATTCCACACCCCCGCCCGGCACCCGCGTCCGCGCCATGGCCATCTACA
AGCAGTCACAGCACATGACGGAGGTTGTGAGGCGCTGCCCCCACCATGAGCGCTGCTCAGATAGCGATGG
TCTGGCCCCTCCTCAGCATCTTATCCGAGTGGAAGGAAATTTGCGTGTGGAGTATTTGGATGACAGAAAC
ACTTTTCGACATAGTGTGGTGGTGCCCTATGAGCCGCCTGAGGTTGGCTCTGACTGTACCACCATCCACT
ACAACTACATGTGTAACAGTTCCTGCATGGGCGGCATGAACCGGAGGCCCATCCTCACCATCATCACACT
GGAAGACTCCAGTGGTAATCTACTGGGACGGAACAGCTTTGAGGTGCGTGTTTTTGCCTGTGCTGGGAGA
GACCGGCGCACAGAGGAAGAGAATCTCCGCAAGAAAGGGGAGCCTCACCACGAGCTGCCCCCAGGGAGCA
CTAAGCGAGCACTGCCCAACAACACCAGCTCCTCTCCCCAGCCAAAGAAGAAACCACTGGATGGAGAATA
TTTCACCCTTCAGATCCGTGGGCGTGAGCGCTTCGAGATGTTCCGAGAGCTGAATGAGGCCTTGGAACTC
AAGGATGCCCAGGCTGGGAAGGAGCCAGGGGGGAGCAGGGCTCACTCCAGCCACCTGAAGTCCAAAAAGG
GTCAGTCTACCTCCCGCCATAAAAAACTCATGTTCAAGACAGAAGGGCCTGACTCAGAC
