LOCUS       Exported 3972 bp ds-DNA circular SYN 13-MAY-2021
DEFINITION  Gateway Donor vector containing TP53 , part of the Target
            Accelerator Plasmid Collection..
ACCESSION   .
VERSION     .
KEYWORDS    pDONR223_TP53_p.C275F
SOURCE      synthetic DNA construct
  ORGANISM  synthetic DNA construct
REFERENCE   1 (bases 1 to 3972)
  AUTHORS   Kim E, Ilic N, Shrestha Y, Zou L, Kamburov A, Zhu C, Yang X, Lubonja
            R, Tran N, Nguyen C, Lawrence MS, Piccioni F, Bagul M, Doench JG,
            Chouinard CR, Wu X, Hogstrom L, Natoli T, Tamayo P, Horn H, Corsello
            SM, Lage K, Root DE, Subramanian A, Golub TR, Getz G, Boehm JS, Hahn
            WC
  TITLE     Systematic Functional Interrogation of Rare Cancer Variants
            Identifies Oncogenic Alleles.
  JOURNAL   Cancer Discov. 2016 Jul;6(7):714-26. doi:
            10.1158/2159-8290.CD-16-0160. Epub 2016 May 4.
  PUBMED    27147599
REFERENCE   2 (bases 1 to 3972)
  AUTHORS   .
  TITLE     Direct Submission
  JOURNAL   Exported May 13, 2021 from SnapGene Server 1.1.58
            http://www.snapgene.com
FEATURES             Location/Qualifiers
     source          1..3972
                     /organism="synthetic DNA construct"
                     /mol_type="other DNA"
     primer_bind     43..65
                     /label=M13/pUC Forward
                     /note="In lacZ gene"
     primer_bind     57..74
                     /label=M13 Forward
                     /note="In lacZ gene. Also called M13-F20 or M13 (-21)
                     Forward"
     primer_bind     58..74
                     /label=M13 fwd
                     /note="common sequencing primer, one of multiple similar
                     variants"
     protein_bind    90..189
                     /gene="mutant version of attL"
                     /label=attL1
                     /bound_moiety="LR Clonase(TM)"
                     /note="recombination site for the Gateway(R) LR reaction"
     CDS             189..1370
                     /codon_start=1
                     /gene="Homo sapiens TP53"
                     /product="human tumor suppressor protein that is often
                     mutated in cancers"
                     /label=p53
                     /note="responds to cellular stresses to regulate the
                     expression of target genes"
                     /translation="MEEPQSDPSVEPPLSQETFSDLWKLLPENNVLSPLPSQAMDDLML
                     SPDDIEQWFTEDPGPDEAPRMPEAAPRVAPAPAAPTPAAPAPAPSWPLSSSVPSQKTYQ
                     GSYGFRLGFLHSGTAKSVTCTYSPALNKMFCQLAKTCPVQLWVDSTPPPGTRVRAMAIY
                     KQSQHMTEVVRRCPHHERCSDSDGLAPPQHLIRVEGNLRVEYLDDRNTFRHSVVVPYEP
                     PEVGSDCTTIHYNYMCNSSCMGGMNRRPILTIITLEDSSGNLLGRNSFEVRVFACAGRD
                     RRTEEENLRKKGEPHHELPPGSTKRALPNNTSSSPQPKKKPLDGEYFTLQIRGRERFEM
                     FRELNEALELKDAQAGKEPGGSRAHSSHLKSKKGQSTSRHKKLMFKTEGPDSD"
     protein_bind    complement(1372..1471)
                     /gene="mutant version of attL"
                     /label=attL2
                     /bound_moiety="LR Clonase(TM)"
                     /note="recombination site for the Gateway(R) LR reaction"
     primer_bind     complement(1488..1507)
                     /label=T7
                     /note="T7 promoter, forward primer"
     promoter        complement(1489..1507)
                     /label=T7 promoter
                     /note="promoter for bacteriophage T7 RNA polymerase"
     primer_bind     complement(1512..1528)
                     /label=M13 rev
                     /note="common sequencing primer, one of multiple similar
                     variants"
     primer_bind     complement(1512..1528)
                     /label=M13 Reverse
                     /note="In lacZ gene. Also called M13-rev"
     CDS             1959..2750
                     /codon_start=1
                     /gene="aadA"
                     /product="aminoglycoside adenylyltransferase (Murphy,
                     1985)"
                     /label=SmR
                     /note="confers resistance to spectinomycin and
                     streptomycin"
                     /translation="MREAVIAEVSTQLSEVVGVIERHLEPTLLAVHLYGSAVDGGLKPH
                     SDIDLLVTVTVRLDETTRRALINDLLETSASPGESEILRAVEVTIVVHDDIIPWRYPAK
                     RELQFGEWQRNDILAGIFEPATIDIDLAILLTKAREHSVALVGPAAEELFDPVPEQDLF
                     EALNETLTLWNSPPDWAGDERNVVLTLSRIWYSAVTGKIAPKDVAADWAMERLPAQYQP
                     VILEARQAYLGQEEDRLASRADQLEEFVHYVKGEITKVVGK"
     rep_origin      2843..3431
                     /direction=RIGHT
                     /label=ori
                     /note="high-copy-number ColE1/pMB1/pBR322/pUC origin of
                     replication"
     primer_bind     3332..3351
                     /label=pBR322ori-F
                     /note="pBR322 origin, forward primer"
     primer_bind     3585..3602
                     /label=L4440
                     /note="L4440 vector, forward primer"
     terminator      3761..3788
                     /label=rrnB T2 terminator
                     /note="transcription terminator T2 from the E. coli rrnB
                     gene"
     terminator      3880..3966
                     /gene="Escherichia coli rrnB"
                     /label=rrnB T1 terminator
                     /note="transcription terminator T1 from the E. coli rrnB
                     gene"
ORIGIN
        1 ggcagttccc tactctcgcg ttaacgctag catggatgtt ttcccagtca cgacgttgta
       61 aaacgacggc cagtcttaag ctcgggcccc aaataatgat tttattttga ctgatagtga
      121 cctgttcgtt gcaacaaatt gatgagcaat gcttttttat aatgccaact ttgtacaaaa
      181 aagttggcat ggaggagccg cagtcagatc ctagcgtcga gccccctctg agtcaggaaa
      241 cattttcaga cctatggaaa ctacttcctg aaaacaacgt tctgtccccc ttgccgtccc
      301 aagcaatgga tgatttgatg ctgtccccgg acgatattga acaatggttc actgaagacc
      361 caggtccaga tgaagctccc agaatgccag aggctgctcc ccgcgtggcc cctgcaccag
      421 cagctcctac accggcggcc cctgcaccag ccccctcctg gcccctgtca tcttctgtcc
      481 cttcccagaa aacctaccag ggcagctacg gtttccgtct gggcttcttg cattctggga
      541 cagccaagtc tgtgacttgc acgtactccc ctgccctcaa caagatgttt tgccaactgg
      601 ccaagacctg ccctgtgcag ctgtgggttg attccacacc cccgcccggc acccgcgtcc
      661 gcgccatggc catctacaag cagtcacagc acatgacgga ggttgtgagg cgctgccccc
      721 accatgagcg ctgctcagat agcgatggtc tggcccctcc tcagcatctt atccgagtgg
      781 aaggaaattt gcgtgtggag tatttggatg acagaaacac ttttcgacat agtgtggtgg
      841 tgccctatga gccgcctgag gttggctctg actgtaccac catccactac aactacatgt
      901 gtaacagttc ctgcatgggc ggcatgaacc ggaggcccat cctcaccatc atcacactgg
      961 aagactccag tggtaatcta ctgggacgga acagctttga ggtgcgtgtt tttgcctgtg
     1021 ctgggagaga ccggcgcaca gaggaagaga atctccgcaa gaaaggggag cctcaccacg
     1081 agctgccccc agggagcact aagcgagcac tgcccaacaa caccagctcc tctccccagc
     1141 caaagaagaa accactggat ggagaatatt tcacccttca gatccgtggg cgtgagcgct
     1201 tcgagatgtt ccgagagctg aatgaggcct tggaactcaa ggatgcccag gctgggaagg
     1261 agccaggggg gagcagggct cactccagcc acctgaagtc caaaaagggt cagtctacct
     1321 cccgccataa aaaactcatg ttcaagacag aagggcctga ctcagactga ttgccaactt
     1381 tcttgtacaa agttgtcatt ataagaaagc attgcttatc aatttgttgc aacgaacagg
     1441 tcactatcag tcaaaataaa atcattattt gccatccagc tgatatcccc tatagtgagt
     1501 cgtattacat ggtcatagct gtttcctggc agctctggcc cgtgtctcaa aatctctgat
     1561 gttacattgc acaagataaa aatatatcat catgcctcct ctagaccagc caggacagaa
     1621 atgcctcgac ttcgctgcta cccaaggttg ccgggtgacg cacaccgtgg aaacggatga
     1681 aggcacgaac ccagtggaca taagcctgtt cggttcgtaa gctgtaatgc aagtagcgta
     1741 tgcgctcacg caactggtcc agaaccttga ccgaacgcag cggtggtaac ggcgcagtgg
     1801 cggttttcat ggcttgttat gactgttttt ttggggtaca gtctatgcct cgggcatcca
     1861 agcagcaagc gcgttacgcc gtgggtcgat gtttgatgtt atggagcagc aacgatgtta
     1921 cgcagcaggg cagtcgccct aaaacaaagt taaacattat gagggaagcg gtgatcgccg
     1981 aagtatcgac tcaactatca gaggtagttg gcgtcatcga gcgccatctc gaaccgacgt
     2041 tgctggccgt acatttgtac ggctccgcag tggatggcgg cctgaagcca cacagtgata
     2101 ttgatttgct ggttacggtg accgtaaggc ttgatgaaac aacgcggcga gctttgatca
     2161 acgacctttt ggaaacttcg gcttcccctg gagagagcga gattctccgc gctgtagaag
     2221 tcaccattgt tgtgcacgac gacatcattc cgtggcgtta tccagctaag cgcgaactgc
     2281 aatttggaga atggcagcgc aatgacattc ttgcaggtat cttcgagcca gccacgatcg
     2341 acattgatct ggctatcttg ctgacaaaag caagagaaca tagcgttgcc ttggtaggtc
     2401 cagcggcgga ggaactcttt gatccggttc ctgaacagga tctatttgag gcgctaaatg
     2461 aaaccttaac gctatggaac tcgccgcccg actgggctgg cgatgagcga aatgtagtgc
     2521 ttacgttgtc ccgcatttgg tacagcgcag taaccggcaa aatcgcgccg aaggatgtcg
     2581 ctgccgactg ggcaatggag cgcctgccgg cccagtatca gcccgtcata cttgaagcta
     2641 gacaggctta tcttggacaa gaagaagatc gcttggcctc gcgcgcagat cagttggaag
     2701 aatttgtcca ctacgtgaaa ggcgagatca ccaaggtagt cggcaaataa ccctcgagcc
     2761 acccatgacc aaaatccctt aacgtgagtt acgcgtcgtt ccactgagcg tcagaccccg
     2821 tagaaaagat caaaggatct tcttgagatc ctttttttct gcgcgtaatc tgctgcttgc
     2881 aaacaaaaaa accaccgcta ccagcggtgg tttgtttgcc ggatcaagag ctaccaactc
     2941 tttttccgaa ggtaactggc ttcagcagag cgcagatacc aaatactgtt cttctagtgt
     3001 agccgtagtt aggccaccac ttcaagaact ctgtagcacc gcctacatac ctcgctctgc
     3061 taatcctgtt accagtggct gctgccagtg gcgataagtc gtgtcttacc gggttggact
     3121 caagacgata gttaccggat aaggcgcagc ggtcgggctg aacggggggt tcgtgcacac
     3181 agcccagctt ggagcgaacg acctacaccg aactgagata cctacagcgt gagctatgag
     3241 aaagcgccac gcttcccgaa gggagaaagg cggacaggta tccggtaagc ggcagggtcg
     3301 gaacaggaga gcgcacgagg gagcttccag ggggaaacgc ctggtatctt tatagtcctg
     3361 tcgggtttcg ccacctctga cttgagcgtc gatttttgtg atgctcgtca ggggggcgga
     3421 gcctatggaa aaacgccagc aacgcggcct ttttacggtt cctggccttt tgctggcctt
     3481 ttgctcacat gttctttcct gcgttatccc ctgattctgt ggataaccgt attaccgcct
     3541 ttgagtgagc tgataccgct cgccgcagcc gaacgaccga gcgcagcgag tcagtgagcg
     3601 aggaagcgga agagcgccca atacgcaaac cgcctctccc cgcgcgttgg ccgattcatt
     3661 aatgcagctg gcacgacagg tttcccgact ggaaagcggg cagtgagcgc aacgcaatta
     3721 atacgcgtac cgctagccag gaagagtttg tagaaacgca aaaaggccat ccgtcaggat
     3781 ggccttctgc ttagtttgat gcctggcagt ttatggcggg cgtcctgccc gccaccctcc
     3841 gggccgttgc ttcacaacgt tcaaatccgc tcccggcgga tttgtcctac tcaggagagc
     3901 gttcaccgac aaacaacaga taaaacgaaa ggcccagtct tccgactgag cctttcgttt
     3961 tatttgatgc ct
//
